>Addgene plasmid #160415 | pJH202_pE12_hyCal9-eGFP | depositor full sequence | sequence record 310646 | pJH202_pE12_hyCal9-eGFP sequence 4654 bps
CTTTCCTGCGTTATCCCCTGATTCTGTGGATAACCGTATTACCGCCTTTGAGTGAGCTGATACCGCTCGC
CGCAGCCGAACGACCGAGCGCAGCGAGTCAGTGAGCGAGGAAGCGGAAGAGCGCCCAATACGCAAACCGC
CTCTCCCCGCGCGTTGGCCGATTCATTAATGCAGCTGGCACGACAGGTTTCCCGACTGGAAAGCGGGCAG
TGAGCGCAACGCAATTAATACGCGTACCGCTAGCCAGGAAGAGTTTGTAGAAACGCAAAAAGGCCATCCG
TCAGGATGGCCTTCTGCTTAGTTTGATGCCTGGCAGTTTATGGCGGGCGTCCTGCCCGCCACCCTCCGGG
CCGTTGCTTCACAACGTTCAAATCCGCTCCCGGCGGATTTGTCCTACTCAGGAGAGCGTTCACCGACAAA
CAACAGATAAAACGAAAGGCCCAGTCTTCCGACTGAGCCTTTCGTTTTATTTGATGCCTGGCAGTTCCCT
ACTCTCGCGTTAACGCTAGCATGGATGTTTTCCCAGTCACGACGTTGTAAAACGACGGCCAGTCTTAAGC
TCGGGCCCCAAATAATGATTTTATTTTGACTGATAGTGACCTGTTCGTTGCAACACATTGATGAGCAATG
CTTTTTTATAATGCCAACTTTGTACAAAAAAGCAGGCTTAGCTAGCGCCACCATGAGCGAGGAAGATGAG
AAGAAAATTAAGAGCCCACATGAACAGAGAAATGATAGAGTGAAAGAACACGTGGCTCATCTGATTAAGA
ATGTGAGCTTCCATGGACTGAGCTATGTGGCTGATAAAAGAAACAACTACTTCAGAAGAGCTATTTGGTT
CCTGATCACCGTGGGAGCCTTCATCTATGCTGTGGAAAAGGTGTATGAGTCTACCGTGAATTACTTTAGC
TATCCATTCAAGACAGCTAGAATGAAAATCTATGTGAATGAACTGAACTTCCCAGCTGTGAGCTTCTGCA
ATCTGAACGATTTTCTGTTTTCTAAGCTGAATGGAACCAAACTGGATGAAAGCATCCTGTACCCAGATGA
TCCAGAGAAAAACAATGTGTCTGAAATTGAGATTTCCAATATCACATCTGACGCTACAATCAGACTGGAT
CAGATGCTGGTGGATTGCGAATTCGAGGGAAAAAAGTGTACACACGAGAATTTCACCGATTTCTGGACCA
TGCAGGGAGAGCTGTGCTTCACATTCAATAGCGGAAAAAATTCTCACTCTCTGCTGAAGGTGTCTGGAGT
GGGAGTGCTGAGATCTCTGAAGCTGACCATTAACGTGCAGCATTATGAGTATTACAGAGATGAGATGGCC
GGAGGAATTCACCTGATGATTCATGGACAGGATGAAGAGCCAGTGAAAATGCAGGGACAGATCGTGTCTC
CAGGATATTCTTTCTATGTGAAGGTGGAAAAGAAGACCATCATGAACCTGGAGAAACCATATAAGACAGA
GTGCGGAACCGTGAAACTGAAATATTTTGATAGATACTCCATGCACACATGCTGGCTGGAGCAGCTGACC
GATTATGTGAATAAGATGTGCCACTGCAAGGACTTCTTCATGCCAGGAAATATTCCATATTGTTCTCTGC
CAGAACTGCAGAACTGTACCTGGATTGAGTGGGCTAAATTCAATAAGGATAAAATGTACAAGTGCCCACT
GCCATGTAAGATTGACCTGTACGGAGTGTCTCTGTCTAGAGCCCTGTTCCCAACCACACAGTATAGCTCT
ATCCTGGCCGAGCAGTTCAGAAAACAGCCACATGTGCTGTCTATCGTGCACAACATTACAGATGAGCTGC
TGTTCATGAGAGATAACCTGCTGAGATTCATTATCTATTACGATGATCTGAGCTATGAGGTGCTGGAACA
GAAACCATCTTATGAGACACTGGTGTGGCTGGGAGACATTGGAGGACAGATCGGACTGTTTATCGGAGCC
GGAGTGATGAGCTACTTCGAGTTCCTGGATTGCCTGGCCATCGTGATCTACACCAGATTTTTCCAGAAGT
TCACAAGCAGCGGTGGCTCAGGTGGTGGCGGTTCAGGCGGAATGGTGAGCAAGGGCGAGGAGCTGTTCAC
CGGGGTGGTGCCCATCCTGGTCGAGCTGGACGGCGACGTAAACGGCCACAAGTTCAGCGTGTCCGGCGAG
GGCGAGGGCGATGCCACCTACGGCAAGCTGACCCTGAAGTTCATCTGCACCACCGGCAAGCTGCCCGTGC
CCTGGCCCACCCTCGTGACCACCCTGACCTACGGCGTGCAGTGCTTCAGCCGCTACCCCGACCACATGAA
GCAGCACGACTTCTTCAAGTCCGCCATGCCCGAAGGCTACGTCCAGGAGCGCACCATCTTCTTCAAGGAC
GACGGCAACTACAAGACCCGCGCCGAGGTGAAGTTCGAGGGCGACACCCTGGTGAACCGCATCGAGCTGA
AGGGCATCGACTTCAAGGAGGACGGCAACATCCTGGGGCACAAGCTGGAGTACAACTACAACAGCCACAA
CGTCTATATCATGGCCGACAAGCAGAAGAACGGCATCAAGGTGAACTTCAAGATCCGCCACAACATCGAG
GACGGCAGCGTGCAGCTCGCCGACCACTACCAGCAGAACACCCCCATCGGCGACGGCCCCGTGCTGCTGC
CCGACAACCACTACCTGAGCACCCAGTCCGCCCTGAGCAAAGACCCCAACGAGAAGCGCGATCACATGGT
CCTGCTGGAGTTCGTGACCGCCGCCGGGATCACTCTCGGCATGGACGAGCTGTACTAGCTTGTACAAAGT
TGGCATTATAAGAAAGCATTGCTTATCAATTTGTTGCAACGAACAGGTCACTATCAGTCAAAATAAAATC
ATTATTTGCCATCCAGCTGATATCCCCTATAGTGAGTCGTATTACATGGTCATAGCTGTTTCCTGGCAGC
TCTGGCCCGTGTCTCAAAATCTCTGATGTTACATTGCACAAGATAAAATAATATCATCATGAACAATAAA
ACTGTCTGCTTACATAAACAGTAATACAAGGGGTGTTATGAGCCATATTCAACGGGAAACGTCGAGGCCG
CGATTAAATTCCAACATGGATGCTGATTTATATGGGTATAAATGGGCTCGCGATAATGTCGGGCAATCAG
GTGCGACAATCTATCGCTTGTATGGGAAGCCCGATGCGCCAGAGTTGTTTCTGAAACATGGCAAAGGTAG
CGTTGCCAATGATGTTACAGATGAGATGGTCAGACTAAACTGGCTGACGGAATTTATGCCTCTTCCGACC
ATCAAGCATTTTATCCGTACTCCTGATGATGCATGGTTACTCACCACTGCGATCCCCGGAAAAACAGCAT
TCCAGGTATTAGAAGAATATCCTGATTCAGGTGAAAATATTGTTGATGCGCTGGCAGTGTTCCTGCGCCG
GTTGCATTCGATTCCTGTTTGTAATTGTCCTTTTAACAGCGATCGCGTATTTCGTCTCGCTCAGGCGCAA
TCACGAATGAATAACGGTTTGGTTGATGCGAGTGATTTTGATGACGAGCGTAATGGCTGGCCTGTTGAAC
AAGTCTGGAAAGAAATGCATAAACTTTTGCCATTCTCACCGGATTCAGTCGTCACTCATGGTGATTTCTC
ACTTGATAACCTTATTTTTGACGAGGGGAAATTAATAGGTTGTATTGATGTTGGACGAGTCGGAATCGCA
GACCGATACCAGGATCTTGCCATCCTATGGAACTGCCTCGGTGAGTTTTCTCCTTCATTACAGAAACGGC
TTTTTCAAAAATATGGTATTGATAATCCTGATATGAATAAATTGCAGTTTCATTTGATGCTCGATGAGTT
TTTCTAATCAGAATTGGTTAATTGGTTGTAACACTGGCAGAGCATTACGCTGACTTGACGGGACGGCGCA
AGCTCATGACCAAAATCCCTTAACGTGAGTTACGCGTCGTTCCACTGAGCGTCAGACCCCGTAGAAAAGA
TCAAAGGATCTTCTTGAGATCCTTTTTTTCTGCGCGTAATCTGCTGCTTGCAAACAAAAAAACCACCGCT
ACCAGCGGTGGTTTGTTTGCCGGATCAAGAGCTACCAACTCTTTTTCCGAAGGTAACTGGCTTCAGCAGA
GCGCAGATACCAAATACTGTTCTTCTAGTGTAGCCGTAGTTAGGCCACCACTTCAAGAACTCTGTAGCAC
CGCCTACATACCTCGCTCTGCTAATCCTGTTACCAGTGGCTGCTGCCAGTGGCGATAAGTCGTGTCTTAC
CGGGTTGGACTCAAGACGATAGTTACCGGATAAGGCGCAGCGGTCGGGCTGAACGGGGGGTTCGTGCACA
CAGCCCAGCTTGGAGCGAACGACCTACACCGAACTGAGATACCTACAGCGTGAGCTATGAGAAAGCGCCA
CGCTTCCCGAAGGGAGAAAGGCGGACAGGTATCCGGTAAGCGGCAGGGTCGGAACAGGAGAGCGCACGAG
GGAGCTTCCAGGGGGAAACGCCTGGTATCTTTATAGTCCTGTCGGGTTTCGCCACCTCTGACTTGAGCGT
CGATTTTTGTGATGCTCGTCAGGGGGGCGGAGCCTATGGAAAAACGCCAGCAACGCGGCCTTTTTACGGT
TCCTGGCCTTTTGCTGGCCTTTTGCTCACATGTT
Features (pLannotate 1.2.2; 10 found; start..end, strand, type, name):
    121..213     +  CDS            lacI (fragment): lac repressor; lacI; The lac repressor binds to the lac operator to inhibit transcription in E. coli. This inhibition can be relieved by adding lactose or isopropyl-β-D-thiogalactopyranoside (IPTG).
    268..295     -  terminator     rrnB T2 terminator: transcription terminator T2 from the E. coli rrnB gene
    427..470     +  terminator     rrnB T1 terminator: Escherichia coli rrnB; transcription terminator T1 from the E. coli rrnB gene
    517..553     -  CDS            lacZα (fragment): LacZα fragment of β-galactosidase; lacZ fragment
    569..668     +  protein_bind   attL1: mutant version of attL; recombination site for the Gateway® LR reaction LR Clonase™
   2072..2785    +  CDS            EGFP: EGFP is a basic (constitutively fluorescent) green fluorescent protein published in 1996, derived from Aequorea victoria. It is reported to be a rapidly-maturing weak dimer with moderate acid sensitivity.
   2789..2878    -  protein_bind   attL2 (fragment): mutant version of attL; recombination site for the Gateway® LR reaction LR Clonase™
   2896..2914    -  promoter       T7 promoter: promoter for bacteriophage T7 RNA polymerase
   3048..3857    +  CDS            KanR: aminoglycoside phosphotransferase; aph(3')-Ia; confers resistance to kanamycin in bacteria or G418 (Geneticin®) in eukaryotes
   4004..4592    +  rep_origin     ori: high-copy-number ColE1/pMB1/pBR322/pUC origin of replication
