>Addgene plasmid #160415 | pJH202_pE12_hyCal9-eGFP | addgene full sequence | sequence record 316163 | Addgene NGS Result
GTAAAACGACGGCCAGTCTTAAGCTCGGGCCCCAAATAATGATTTTATTTTGACTGATAGTGACCTGTTC
GTTGCAACAAATTGATGAGCAATGCTTTTTTATAATGCCAACTTTGTACAAAAAAGCAGGCTTAGCTAGC
GCCACCATGAGCGAGGAAGATGAGAAGAAAATTAAGAGCCCACATGAACAGAGAAATGATAGAGTGAAAG
AACACGTGGCTCATCTGATTAAGAATGTGAGCTTCCATGGACTGAGCTATGTGGCTGATAAAAGAAACAA
CTACTTCAGAAGAGCTATTTGGTTCCTGATCACCGTGGGAGCCTTCATCTATGCTGTGGAAAAGGTGTAT
GAGTCTACCGTGAATTACTTTAGCTATCCATTCAAGACAGCTAGAATGAAAATCTATGTGAATGAACTGA
ACTTCCCAGCTGTGAGCTTCTGCAATCTGAACGATTTTCTGTTTTCTAAGCTGAATGGAACCAAACTGGA
TGAAAGCATCCTGTACCCAGATGATCCAGAGAAAAACAATGTGTCTGAAATTGAGATTTCCAATATCACA
TCTGACGCTACAATCAGACTGGATCAGATGCTGGTGGATTGCGAATTCGAGGGAAAAAAGTGTACACACG
AGAATTTCACCGATTTCTGGACCATGCAGGGAGAGCTGTGCTTCACATTCAATAGCGGAAAAAATTCTCA
CTCTCTGCTGAAGGTGTCTGGAGTGGGAGTGCTGAGATCTCTGAAGCTGACCATTAACGTGCAGCATTAT
GAGTATTACAGAGATGAGATGGCCGGAGGAATTCACCTGATGATTCATGGACAGGATGAAGAGCCAGTGA
AAATGCAGGGACAGATCGTGTCTCCAGGATATTCTTTCTATGTGAAGGTGGAAAAGAAGACCATCATGAA
CCTGGAGAAACCATATAAGACAGAGTGCGGAACCGTGAAACTGAAATATTTTGATAGATACTCCATGCAC
ACATGCTGGCTGGAGCAGCTGACCGATTATGTGAATAAGATGTGCCACTGCAAGGACTTCTTCATGCCAG
GAAATATTCCATATTGTTCTCTGCCAGAACTGCAGAACTGTACCTGGATTGAGTGGGCTAAATTCAATAA
GGATAAAATGTACAAGTGCCCACTGCCATGTAAGATTGACCTGTACGGAGTGTCTCTGTCTAGAGCCCTG
TTCCCAACCACACAGTATAGCTCTATCCTGGCCGAGCAGTTCAGAAAACAGCCACATGTGCTGTCTATCG
TGCACAACATTACAGATGAGCTGCTGTTCATGAGAGATAACCTGCTGAGATTCATTATCTATTACGATGA
TCTGAGCTATGAGGTGCTGGAACAGAAACCATCTTATGAGACACTGGTGTGGCTGGGAGACATTGGAGGA
CAGATCGGACTGTTTATCGGAGCCGGAGTGATGAGCTACTTCGAGTTCCTGGATTGCCTGGCCATCGTGA
TCTACACCAGATTTTTCCAGAAGTTCACAAGCAGCGGTGGCTCAGGTGGTGGCGGTTCAGGCGGAATGAG
TAAAGGAGAAGAACTTTTCACCGGGGTGGTGCCCATCCTGGTCGAGCTGGACGGCGACGTAAACGGCCAC
AAGTTCAGCGTGTCCGGCGAGGGCGAGGGCGATGCCACCTACGGCAAGCTGACCCTGAAGTTCATCTGCA
CCACCGGCAAGCTGCCCGTGCCCTGGCCCACCCTCGTGACCACCCTGACCTACGGCGTGCAGTGCTTCAG
CCGCTACCCCGACCACATGAAGCAGCACGACTTCTTCAAGTCCGCCATGCCCGAAGGCTACGTCCAGGAG
CGCACCATCTTCTTCAAGGACGACGGCAACTACAAGACCCGCGCCGAGGTGAAGTTCGAGGGCGACACCC
TGGTGAACCGCATCGAGCTGAAGGGCATCGACTTCAAGGAGGACGGCAACATCCTGGGGCACAAGCTGGA
GTACAACTACAACAGCCACAACGTCTATATCATGGCCGACAAGCAGAAGAACGGCATCAAGGTGAACTTC
AAGATCCGCCACAACATCGAGGACGGCAGCGTGCAGCTCGCCGACCACTACCAGCAGAACACCCCCATCG
GCGACGGCCCCGTGCTGCTGCCCGACAACCACTACCTGAGCACCCAGTCCGCCCTGAGCAAAGACCCCAA
CGAGAAGCGCGATCACATGGTCCTGCTGGAGTTCGTGACCGCCGCCGGGATCACTCTCGGCATGGACGAG
CTGTACTAGCACCCAGCTTTCTTGTACAAAGTTGGCATTATAAGAAAGCATTGCTTATCAATTTGTTGCA
ACGAACAGGTCACTATCAGTCAAAATAAAATCATTATTTGCCATCCAGCTGATATCCCCTATAGTGAGTC
GTATTACATGGTCATAGCTGTTTCCTGGCAGCTCTGGCCCGTGTCTCAAAATCTCTGATGTTACATTGCA
CAAGATAAAAATATATCATCATGAACAATAAAACTGTCTGCTTACATAAACAGTAATACAAGGGGTGTTA
TGAGCCATATTCAACGGGAAACGTCGAGGCCGCGATTAAATTCCAACATGGATGCTGATTTATATGGGTA
TAAATGGGCTCGCGATAATGTCGGGCAATCAGGTGCGACAATCTATCGCTTGTATGGGAAGCCCGATGCG
CCAGAGTTGTTTCTGAAACATGGCAAAGGTAGCGTTGCCAATGATGTTACAGATGAGATGGTCAGACTAA
ACTGGCTGACGGAATTTATGCCTCTTCCGACCATCAAGCATTTTATCCGTACTCCTGATGATGCATGGTT
ACTCACCACTGCGATCCCCGGAAAAACAGCATTCCAGGTATTAGAAGAATATCCTGATTCAGGTGAAAAT
ATTGTTGATGCGCTGGCAGTGTTCCTGCGCCGGTTGCATTCGATTCCTGTTTGTAATTGTCCTTTTAACA
GCGATCGCGTATTTCGTCTCGCTCAGGCGCAATCACGAATGAATAACGGTTTGGTTGATGCGAGTGATTT
TGATGACGAGCGTAATGGCTGGCCTGTTGAACAAGTCTGGAAAGAAATGCATAAACTTTTGCCATTCTCA
CCGGATTCAGTCGTCACTCATGGTGATTTCTCACTTGATAACCTTATTTTTGACGAGGGGAAATTAATAG
GTTGTATTGATGTTGGACGAGTCGGAATCGCAGACCGATACCAGGATCTTGCCATCCTATGGAACTGCCT
CGGTGAGTTTTCTCCTTCATTACAGAAACGGCTTTTTCAAAAATATGGTATTGATAATCCTGATATGAAT
AAATTGCAGTTTCATTTGATGCTCGATGAGTTTTTCTAATCAGAATTGGTTAATTGGTTGTAACACTGGC
AGAGCATTACGCTGACTTGACGGGACGGCGCAAGCTCATGACCAAAATCCCTTAACGTGAGTTACGCGTC
GTTCCACTGAGCGTCAGACCCCGTAGAAAAGATCAAAGGATCTTCTTGAGATCCTTTTTTTCTGCGCGTA
ATCTGCTGCTTGCAAACAAAAAAACCACCGCTACCAGCGGTGGTTTGTTTGCCGGATCAAGAGCTACCAA
CTCTTTTTCCGAAGGTAACTGGCTTCAGCAGAGCGCAGATACCAAATACTGTTCTTCTAGTGTAGCCGTA
GTTAGGCCACCACTTCAAGAACTCTGTAGCACCGCCTACATACCTCGCTCTGCTAATCCTGTTACCAGTG
GCTGCTGCCAGTGGCGATAAGTCGTGTCTTACCGGGTTGGACTCAAGACGATAGTTACCGGATAAGGCGC
AGCGGTCGGGCTGAACGGGGGGTTCGTGCACACAGCCCAGCTTGGAGCGAACGACCTACACCGAACTGAG
ATACCTACAGCGTGAGCTATGAGAAAGCGCCACGCTTCCCGAAGGGAGAAAGGCGGACAGGTATCCGGTA
AGCGGCAGGGTCGGAACAGGAGAGCGCACGAGGGAGCTTCCAGGGGGAAACGCCTGGTATCTTTATAGTC
CTGTCGGGTTTCGCCACCTCTGACTTGAGCGTCGATTTTTGTGATGCTCGTCAGGGGGGCGGAGCCTATG
GAAAAACGCCAGCAACGCGGCCTTTTTACGGTTCCTGGCCTTTTGCTGGCCTTTTGCTCACATGTTCTTT
CCTGCGTTATCCCCTGATTCTGTGGATAACCGTATTACCGCCTTTGAGTGAGCTGATACCGCTCGCCGCA
GCCGAACGACCGAGCGCAGCGAGTCAGTGAGCGAGGAAGCGGAAGAGCGCCCAATACGCAAACCGCCTCT
CCCCGCGCGTTGGCCGATTCATTAATGCAGCTGGCACGACAGGTTTCCCGACTGGAAAGCGGGCAGTGAG
CGCAACGCAATTAATACGCGTACCGCTAGCCAGGAAGAGTTTGTAGAAACGCAAAAAGGCCATCCGTCAG
GATGGCCTTCTGCTTAGTTTGATGCCTGGCAGTTTATGGCGGGCGTCCTGCCCGCCACCCTCCGGGCCGT
TGCTTCACAACGTTCAAATCCGCTCCCGGCGGATTTGTCCTACTCAGGAGAGCGTTCACCGACAAACAAC
AGATAAAACGAAAGGCCCAGTCTTCCGACTGAGCCTTTCGTTTTATTTGATGCCTGGCAGTTCCCTACTC
TCGCGTTAACGCTAGCATGGATGTTTTCCCAGTCACGACGTT
Features (pLannotate 1.2.2; 10 found; start..end, strand, type, name):
     33..132     +  protein_bind   attL1: mutant version of attL; recombination site for the Gateway® LR reaction LR Clonase™
   1536..2246    +  CDS            GFP (S65T): GFP (S65T) is a basic (constitutively fluorescent) green fluorescent protein published in 1995, derived from Aequorea victoria.
   2251..2350    -  protein_bind   attL2: mutant version of attL; recombination site for the Gateway® LR reaction LR Clonase™
   2368..2386    -  promoter       T7 promoter: promoter for bacteriophage T7 RNA polymerase
   2520..3329    +  CDS            KanR: aminoglycoside phosphotransferase; aph(3')-Ia; confers resistance to kanamycin in bacteria or G418 (Geneticin®) in eukaryotes
   3476..4064    +  rep_origin     ori: high-copy-number ColE1/pMB1/pBR322/pUC origin of replication
   4247..4339    +  CDS            lacI (fragment): lac repressor; lacI; The lac repressor binds to the lac operator to inhibit transcription in E. coli. This inhibition can be relieved by adding lactose or isopropyl-β-D-thiogalactopyranoside (IPTG).
   4394..4421    -  terminator     rrnB T2 terminator: transcription terminator T2 from the E. coli rrnB gene
   4553..4596    +  terminator     rrnB T1 terminator: Escherichia coli rrnB; transcription terminator T1 from the E. coli rrnB gene
   4643..17      -  CDS            lacZα (fragment) (across the origin): LacZα fragment of β-galactosidase; lacZ fragment
