[The description below was written by a language model from this plasmid's Addgene catalogue record and pLannotate feature annotations shown in this document.]
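Description:
pJH202_pE12_hyCal9-eGFP is a Gateway entry clone built on the pDONR221 backbone, intended for propagation in E. coli rather than for direct expression. It replicates from a high-copy ColE1/pUC-type origin and is selected with kanamycin through an aminoglycoside phosphotransferase (KanR) gene. Upstream of the cloning region sit the rrnB T1 and T2 transcription terminators, which in pDONR-type vectors shield the insert from read-through transcription, along with short residual lacI and lacZα fragments. A T7 promoter lies just outside attL2, pointing back toward the insert.

The payload lies between attL1 and attL2, the recombination sites used by LR Clonase to transfer an insert into an attR-containing destination vector. It consists of a synthetic coding sequence for HyCal9 (alternative name hyNaC9), described as the postsynaptic HyCal component of the HySyn system, fused at its C terminus to eGFP so that the protein can be followed by fluorescence. The automated annotation does not label the HyCal9 portion; it corresponds to the unannotated stretch between attL1 and the GFP reading frame. No promoter for eukaryotic expression is annotated within the att-flanked cassette, so expression would depend on elements supplied by the destination vector or other Gateway modules; the record does not state which. The insert was assembled by Gibson cloning from synthesised DNA.

Two sequence records are provided, a depositor sequence and a sequencing-derived one, differing by a few nucleotides in length and in origin position. They show the same architecture, with minor annotation differences (EGFP versus GFP S65T; full versus partial attL2). The associated work concerns reconstituting synthetic modulatory neurotransmission in vivo.
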