Addgene plasmid #160415: pJH202_pE12_hyCal9-eGFP
Purpose: Gateway entry clone containing postsynaptic HyCal component (HyNaC9) for HySyn system fused to eGFP
Depositing lab: Daniel Colón-Ramos. Depositing organization: Yale University. Publication: A genetically encoded tool for reconstituting synthetic modulatory neurotransmission and reconnect neural circuits in vivo. Hawk JD, Wisdom EM, Sengupta T, Kashlan ZD, Colon-Ramos DA. Nat Commun. 2021 Aug 9;12(1):4795. doi: 10.1038/s41467-021-24690-9. PubMed 34373460.
Backbone
  Vector backbone: pDONR221
  Vector type: Other
Growth in bacteria
  Bacterial resistance: Kanamycin, 50 μg/mL
  Growth temperature: 37°C
  Growth strain: DH5alpha
  Copy number: High Copy
Gene/Insert
  Gene/Insert name: pDONR221 HyCal9::eGFP (alt name: hyNaC9)
  Species: Synthetic
  Tag / fusion protein: eGFP (C terminal on insert)
  Cloning method: Gibson Cloning
Resource information
  A portion of this plasmid was derived from a plasmid made by: Synthesis
Terms and licenses: Academic/Nonprofit Terms; Industry Terms: Not Available to Industry
How to cite: pJH202_pE12_hyCal9-eGFP was a gift from Daniel Colón-Ramos (Addgene plasmid # 160415 ; http://n2t.net/addgene:160415 ; RRID:Addgene_160415)
